>Addgene plasmid #145607 | pGBW-m4046817 | depositor full sequence | sequence record 287784 | Full Sequence
GATCTCGATCCCGCGAAATTAATACGACTCACTATAGGGGAATTGTGAGCGGATAACAATTCCCCTCTAG
AAATAATTTTGTTTAACTTTAAGAAGGAGACTCTTCTATGGCAGATTCCAACGGTACTATTACCGTTGAA
GAGCTTAAAAAGCTCCTTGAACAATGGAACCTAGTAATAGGTTTCCTATTCCTTACATGGATTTGTCTTC
TACAATTTGCCTATGCCAACAGGAATAGGTTTTTGTATATAATTAAGTTAATTTTCCTCTGGCTGTTATG
GCCAGTAACTTTAGCTTGTTTTGTGCTTGCTGCTGTTTACAGAATAAATTGGATCACCGGTGGAATTGCT
ATCGCAATGGCTTGTCTTGTAGGCTTGATGTGGCTCAGCTACTTCATTGCTTCTTTCAGACTGTTTGCGC
GTACGCGTTCCATGTGGTCATTCAATCCAGAAACTAACATTCTTCTCAACGTGCCACTCCATGGCACTAT
TCTGACCAGACCGCTTCTAGAAAGTGAACTCGTAATCGGAGCTGTGATCCTTCGTGGACATCTTCGTATT
GCTGGACACCATCTAGGACGCTGTGACATCAAGGACCTGCCTAAAGAAATCACTGTTGCTACATCACGAA
CGCTTTCTTATTACAAATTGGGAGCTTCGCAGCGTGTAGCAGGTGACTCAGGTTTTGCTGCATACAGTCG
CTACAGGATTGGCAACTATAAATTAAACACAGACCATTCCAGTAGCAGTGACAATATTGCTTTGCTTGTA
CAGGAGAACCTGTACTTTCAAAGCTACCCGTATGACGTTCCTGATTATGCCTAACCGGCTTATCGGTCAG
TTTCACCTGATTTACGTAAAAACCCGCTTCGGCGGGTTTTTGCTTTTGGAGGGGCAGAAAGATGAATGAC
TGTCCACGACGCTATACCCAAAAGAAATTGAGATCCTTTTTTTCTGCGCGTAATCTGCTGCTTGCAAACA
AAAAAACCACCGCTACCAGCGGTGGTTTGTTTGCCGGATCAAGAGCTACCAACTCTTTTTCCGAAGGTAA
CTGGCTTCAGCAGAGCGCAGATACCAAATACTGTTCTTCTAGTGTAGCCGTAGTTAGGCCACCACTTCAA
GAACTCTGTAGCACCGCCTACATACCTCGCTCTGCTAATCCTGTTACCAGTGGCTGCTGCCAGTGGCGAT
AAGTCGTGTCTTACCGGGTTGGACTCAAGACGATAGTTACCGGATAAGGCGCAGCGGTCGGGCTGAACGG
GGGGTTCGTGCACACAGCCCAGCTTGGAGCGAACGACCTACACCGAACTGAGATACCTACAGCGTGAGCT
ATGAGAAAGCGCCACGCTTCCCGAAGGGAGAAAGGCGGACAGGTATCCGGTAAGCGGCAGGGTCGGAACA
GGAGAGCGCACGAGGGAGCTTCCAGGGGGAAACGCCTGGTATCTTTATAGTCCTGTCGGGTTTCGCCACC
TCTGACTTGAGCGTCGATTTTTGTGATGCTCGTCAGGGGGGCGGAGCCTATGGAAATTGATCGGGCACGT
AAGAGGTTCCAACTTTCACCATAATGAAATAAGATCACTACCGGGCGTATTTTTTGAGTTATCGAGATTT
TCAGGAGCTAAGGAAGCTAAAATGGAGAAAAAAATCACTGGATATACCACCGTTGATATATCCCAATGGC
ATCGTAAAGAACATTTTGAGGCATTTCAGTCAGTTGCTCAATGTACCTATAACCAGACCGTTCAGCTGGA
TATTACGGCCTTTTTAAAGACCGTAAAGAAAAATAAGCACAAGTTTTATCCGGCCTTTATTCACATTCTT
GCCCGCCTGATGAATGCTCATCCGGAATTTCGTATGGCAATGAAAGACGGTGAGCTGGTGATATGGGATA
GTGTTCACCCTTGTTACACCGTTTTCCATGAGCAAACTGAAACGTTTTCATCGCTCTGGAGTGAATACCA
CGACGATTTCCGGCAGTTTCTACACATATATTCGCAAGATGTGGCGTGTTACGGTGAAAACCTGGCCTAT
TTCCCTAAAGGGTTTATTGAGAATATGTTTTTCGTTTCAGCCAATCCCTGGGTGAGTTTCACCAGTTTTG
ATTTAAACGTGGCCAATATGGACAACTTCTTCGCCCCCGTTTTCACCATGGGCAAATATTATACGCAAGG
CGACAAGGTGCTGATGCCGCTGGCGATTCAGGTTCATCATGCCGTTTGTGATGGCTTCCATGTCGGCAGA
ATGCTTAATGAATTACAACAGTACTGCGATGAGTGGCAGGGCGGGGCGTAATTTGATATCGAGCTCGCTT
GGACTCCTGTTGATAGATCCAGTAATGACCTCAGAACTCCATCTGGATTTGTTCAGAACGCTCGGTTGCC
GCCGGGCGTTTTTTATTGGT
Features (pLannotate 1.2.2; 8 found; start..end, strand, type, name):
     20..38      +  promoter       T7 promoter: promoter for bacteriophage T7 RNA polymerase
     39..63      +  protein_bind   lac operator: The lac repressor binds to the lac operator to inhibit transcription in E. coli. This inhibition can be relieved by adding lactose or isopropyl-β-D-thiogalactopyranoside (IPTG). lac repressor encoded by lacI
     78..100     +  RBS            RBS: efficient ribosome binding site from bacteriophage T7 gene 10 (Olins and Rangwala, 1989)
    108..773     +  CDS            VME1_SARS2: Experimental evidence at protein level: Swiss-Prot protein existence level 1. Component of the viral envelope that plays a central role in virus morphogenesis and assembly via its interactions with other viral proteins (By similarity). Regulates the localization of S protein at cis-Golgi, the place of virus budding (PubMed:33229438). May act by binding cytoplasmic c-terminus of S (PubMed:33229438). From Severe acute respiratory syndrome coronavirus 2 (2019-nCoV) (SARS-CoV-2).
    938..1526    +  rep_origin     ori: high-copy-number ColE1/pMB1/pBR322/pUC origin of replication
   1534..1631    +  promoter       cat promoter: promoter of the E. coli cat gene encoding chloramphenicol acetyltransferase
   1632..2288    +  CDS            cat: CAT_ECOLX - Experimental evidence at protein level: Swiss-Prot protein existence level 1. This enzyme is an effector of chloramphenicol resistance in bacteria. From Escherichia coli. This protein is used as a marker in many commonly used cloning vectors, such as pACYC184.
   2362..2396    +  terminator     lambda t0 terminator: minimal transcription terminator from phage lambda (Scholtissek and Grosse, 1987)
