[The description below was written by a language model from this plasmid's Addgene catalogue record and pLannotate feature annotations shown in this document.]
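Description:
pGBW-m4046817 is a compact bacterial expression plasmid of about 2.4 kb for producing the SARS-CoV-2 membrane (M) glycoprotein in E. coli. Its minimal backbone, recorded as roughly 1.5 kb without the insert, consists of little more than a high-copy ColE1/pUC-type origin of replication and a chloramphenicol acetyltransferase (cat) gene driven by its native cat promoter. This gene provides chloramphenicol selection. A minimal phage lambda t0 terminator lies downstream of the resistance gene.

The expression cassette has a T7 promoter followed immediately by a lac operator, then the efficient ribosome binding site from phage T7 gene 10 and an ATG start codon. Transcription therefore needs a host that supplies T7 RNA polymerase. It is held in check by lac repressor bound at the operator and can be relieved with IPTG or lactose. No lacI gene is annotated on the plasmid, so the repressor would presumably have to come from the host. The insert is the wild-type M coding sequence, which matches the reference viral protein. M is a component of the viral envelope with a central role in virion morphogenesis and assembly through its interactions with other viral proteins, including spike.

The catalogue entry lists a C-terminal, TEV-cleavable HA tag contributed by the backbone, which would allow immunodetection or capture followed by tag removal. The feature table does not annotate these elements separately, although unannotated sequence lies between the M coding region and the origin. No transcription terminator is annotated directly after the insert. The record supports use of the plasmid as a reagent for inducible recombinant expression of the M protein in bacteria.
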