Addgene plasmid #145607: pGBW-m4046817
Purpose: Bacterial Expression plasmid for SARS-CoV-2 M (membrane)
Depositing lab: Ginkgo Bioworks & Benjie Chen. Depositing organization: Ginkgo Bioworks.
Backbone
  Vector backbone: ori-013 - marker | cmR
  Backbone size w/o insert (bp): 1462
  Vector type: Bacterial Expression
Growth in bacteria
  Bacterial resistance: Chloramphenicol, 25 μg/mL
  Growth temperature: 30°C
  Growth strain: DH5alpha
  Copy number: High Copy
Gene/Insert
  Gene/Insert name: SARS-CoV-2 M (membrane) (alt names: membrane glycoprotein; M protein)
  Species: Escherichia coli str. K-12 substr. MG1655; Severe acute respiratory syndrome coronavirus 2
  Insert size (bp): 662
  Mutation: wt
  Entrez Gene: M (a.k.a. GU280_gp05)
  Promoter: Promoter | pT7 ; Operator | lacO ; RBS | T7_rbs ; Start Codon | ATG
  Tag / fusion protein: Cleavable TEV;HA (C terminal on backbone)
  Cloning method: Unknown
Resource information
  A portion of this plasmid was derived from a plasmid made by: GinkgoBioworks
Depositor comments: NCBI Reference Sequence: YP_009724393.1
How to cite: pGBW-m4046817 was a gift from Ginkgo Bioworks & Benjie Chen (Addgene plasmid # 145607 ; http://n2t.net/addgene:145607 ; RRID:Addgene_145607)
